>Addgene plasmid #206106 | cacna2d1 BBS pcDNA3 | addgene full sequence | sequence record 415391 | Addgene NGS Result
CAGTTAGGGTGTGGAAAGTCCCCAGGCTCCCCAGCAGGCAGAAGTATGCAAAGCATGCATCTCAATTAGT
CAGCAACCAGGTGTGGAAAGTCCCCAGGCTCCCCAGCAGGCAGAAGTATGCAAAGCATGCATCTCAATTA
GTCAGCAACCATAGTCCCGCCCCTAACTCCGCCCATCCCGCCCCTAACTCCGCCCAGTTCCGCCCATTCT
CCGCCCCATGGCTGACTAATTTTTTTTATTTATGCAGAGGCCGAGGCCGCCTCTGCCTCTGAGCTATTCC
AGAAGTAGTGAGGAGGCTTTTTTGGAGGCCTAGGCTTTTGCAAAAAGCTCCCGGGAGCTTGTATATCCAT
TTTCGGATCTGATCAGCACGTGTTGACAATTAATCATCGGCATAGTATATCGGCATAGTATAATACGACA
AGGTGAGGAACTAAACCATGGCCAAGTTGACCAGTGCCGTTCCGGTGCTCACCGCGCGCGACGTCGCCGG
AGCGGTCGAGTTCTGGACCGACCGGCTCGGGTTCTCCCGGGACTTCGTGGAGGACGACTTCGCCGGTGTG
GTCCGGGACGACGTGACCCTGTTCATCAGCGCGGTCCAGGACCAGGTGGTGCCGGACAACACCCTGGCCT
GGGTGTGGGTGCGCGGCCTGGACGAGCTGTACGCCGAGTGGTCGGAGGTCGTGTCCACGAACTTCCGGGA
CGCCTCCGGGCCGGCCATGACCGAGATCGGCGAGCAGCCGTGGGGGCGGGAGTTCGCCCTGCGCGACCCG
GCCGGCAACTGCGTGCACTTCGTGGCCGAGGAGCAGGACTGACACGTGCTACGAGATTTCGATTCCACCG
CCGCCTTCTATGAAAGGTTGGGCTTCGGAATCGTTTTCCGGGACGCCGGCTGGATGATCCTCCAGCGCGG
GGATCTCATGCTGGAGTTCTTCGCCCACCCCAACTTGTTTATTGCAGCTTATAATGGTTACAAATAAAGC
AATAGCATCACAAATTTCACAAATAAAGCATTTTTTTCACTGCATTCTAGTTGTGGTTTGTCCAAACTCA
TCAATGTATCTTATCATGTCTGTATACCGTCGACCTCTAGCTAGAGCTTGGCGTAATCATGGTCATAGCT
GTTTCCTGTGTGAAATTGTTATCCGCTCACAATTCCACACAACATACGAGCCGGAAGCATAAAGTGTAAA
GCCTGGGGTGCCTAATGAGTGAGCTAACTCACATTAATTGCGTTGCGCTCACTGCCCGCTTTCCAGTCGG
GAAACCTGTCGTGCCAGCTGCATTAATGAATCGGCCAACGCGCGGGGAGAGGCGGTTTGCGTATTGGGCG
CTCTTCCGCTTCCTCGCTCACTGACTCGCTGCGCTCGGTCGTTCGGCTGCGGCGAGCGGTATCAGCTCAC
TCAAAGGCGGTAATACGGTTATCCACAGAATCAGGGGATAACGCAGGAAAGAACATGTGAGCAAAAGGCC
AGCAAAAGGCCAGGAACCGTAAAAAGGCCGCGTTGCTGGCGTTTTTCCATAGGCTCCGCCCCCCTGACGA
GCATCACAAAAATCGACGCTCAAGTCAGAGGTGGCGAAACCCGACAGGACTATAAAGATACCAGGCGTTT
CCCCCTGGAAGCTCCCTCGTGCGCTCTCCTGTTCCGACCCTGCCGCTTACCGGATACCTGTCCGCCTTTC
TCCCTTCGGGAAGCGTGGCGCTTTCTCATAGCTCACGCTGTAGGTATCTCAGTTCGGTGTAGGTCGTTCG
CTCCAAGCTGGGCTGTGTGCACGAACCCCCCGTTCAGCCCGACCGCTGCGCCTTATCCGGTAACTATCGT
CTTGAGTCCAACCCGGTAAGACACGACTTATCGCCACTGGCAGCAGCCACTGGTAACAGGATTAGCAGAG
CGAGGTATGTAGGCGGTGCTACAGAGTTCTTGAAGTGGTGGCCTAACTACGGCTACACTAGAAGAACAGT
ATTTGGTATCTGCGCTCTGCTGAAGCCAGTTACCTTCGGAAAAAGAGTTGGTAGCTCTTGATCCGGCAAA
CAAACCACCGCTGGTAGCGGTGGTTTTTTTGTTTGCAAGCAGCAGATTACGCGCAGAAAAAAAGGATCTC
AAGAAGATCCTTTGATCTTTTCTACGGGGTCTGACGCTCAGTGGAACGAAAACTCACGTTAAGGGATTTT
GGTCATGAGATTATCAAAAAGGATCTTCACCTAGATCCTTTTAAATTAAAAATGAAGTTTTAAATCAATC
TAAAGTATATATGAGTAAACTTGGTCTGACAGTTACCAATGCTTAATCAGTGAGGCACCTATCTCAGCGA
TCTGTCTATTTCGTTCATCCATAGTTGCCTGACTCCCCGTCGTGTAGATAACTACGATACGGGAGGGCTT
ACCATCTGGCCCCAGTGCTGCAATGATACCGCGAGACCCACGCTCACCGGCTCCAGATTTATCAGCAATA
AACCAGCCAGCCGGAAGGGCCGAGCGCAGAAGTGGTCCTGCAACTTTATCCGCCTCCATCCAGTCTATTA
ATTGTTGCCGGGAAGCTAGAGTAAGTAGTTCGCCAGTTAATAGTTTGCGCAACGTTGTTGCCATTGCTAC
AGGCATCGTGGTGTCACGCTCGTCGTTTGGTATGGCTTCATTCAGCTCCGGTTCCCAACGATCAAGGCGA
GTTACATGATCCCCCATGTTGTGCAAAAAAGCGGTTAGCTCCTTCGGTCCTCCGATCGTTGTCAGAAGTA
AGTTGGCCGCAGTGTTATCACTCATGGTTATGGCAGCACTGCATAATTCTCTTACTGTCATGCCATCCGT
AAGATGCTTTTCTGTGACTGGTGAGTACTCAACCAAGTCATTCTGAGAATAGTGTATGCGGCGACCGAGT
TGCTCTTGCCCGGCGTCAATACGGGATAATACCGCGCCACATAGCAGAACTTTAAAAGTGCTCATCATTG
GAAAACGTTCTTCGGGGCGAAAACTCTCAAGGATCTTACCGCTGTTGAGATCCAGTTCGATGTAACCCAC
TCGTGCACCCAACTGATCTTCAGCATCTTTTACTTTCACCAGCGTTTCTGGGTGAGCAAAAACAGGAAGG
CAAAATGCCGCAAAAAAGGGAATAAGGGCGACACGGAAATGTTGAATACTCATACTCTTCCTTTTTCAAT
ATTATTGAAGCATTTATCAGGGTTATTGTCTCATGAGCGGATACATATTTGAATGTATTTAGAAAAATAA
ACAAATAGGGGTTCCGCGCACATTTCCCCGAAAAGTGCCACCTGACGTCGACGGATCGGGAGATCTCCCG
ATCCCCTATGGTGCACTCTCAGTACAATCTGCTCTGATGCCGCATAGTTAAGCCAGTATCTGCTCCCTGC
TTGTGTGTTGGAGGTCGCTGAGTAGTGCGCGAGCAAAATTTAAGCTACAACAAGGCAAGGCTTGACCGAC
AATTGCATGAAGAATCTGCTTAGGGTTAGGCGTTTTGCGCTGCTTCGCGATGTACGGGCCAGATATACGC
GTTGACATTGATTATTGACTAGTTATTAATAGTAATCAATTACGGGGTCATTAGTTCATAGCCCATATAT
GGAGTTCCGCGTTACATAACTTACGGTAAATGGCCCGCCTGGCTGACCGCCCAACGACCCCCGCCCATTG
ACGTCAATAATGACGTATGTTCCCATAGTAACGCCAATAGGGACTTTCCATTGACGTCAATGGGTGGAGT
ATTTACGGTAAACTGCCCACTTGGCAGTACATCAAGTGTATCATATGCCAAGTACGCCCCCTATTGACGT
CAATGACGGTAAATGGCCCGCCTGGCATTATGCCCAGTACATGACCTTATGGGACTTTCCTACTTGGCAG
TACATCTACGTATTAGTCATCGCTATTACCATGGTGATGCGGTTTTGGCAGTACATCAATGGGCGTGGAT
AGCGGTTTGACTCACGGGGATTTCCAAGTCTCCACCCCATTGACGTCAATGGGAGTTTGTTTTGGCACCA
AAATCAACGGGACTTTCCAAAATGTCGTAACAACTCCGCCCCATTGACGCAAATGGGCGGTAGGCGTGTA
CGGTGGGAGGTCTATATAAGCAGAGCTCTCTGGCTAACTAGAGAACCCACTGCTTACTGGCTTATCGAAA
TTAATACGACTCACTATAGGGAGACCCAAGCTGGCTAGCGTTTAAACTTAAGCTTGGTACCGAGCTCGGA
TCCACTAGTAACGGCCGCCAGTGTGCTGGAATTCTGCAGATCGCGAAGATGGCTGCTGGCTGCCTGCTGG
CCTTGACTCTGACACTTTTCCAATCTTGGCTGATCGGCCCCTCGAGCGAGGAGCCCTTCCCTTCGCCCGT
CACTATCAAGTCATGGGTGGATAAAATGCAGGAAGACCTTGTCACACTGGCAAAGACAGCAAGTGGAGTG
ACTCAGCTTGCTGACATTTATGAAAAATACCAAGATTTGTATACTGTGGAGCCAAATAATGCACGCCAAC
TGGTTGAAATTGCAGCTAGAGACATTGAGAAACTTCTGAGCAACAGATCTAAAGCCCTGGTGCGCCTGGC
TATGGAAGCAGAGAAAGTCCAAGCCGCCCACCAATGGAGGGAAGATTTTGCAAGCAACGAAGTTGTCTAC
TACAACGCTAAAGACGATCTTGATCCTGAAAGAAATGAGAGTGAGTCAGGCAGCCAACGGATTAAACCTG
TTTTCATCGAAGACGCTAATTTTGGACGCCAGATATCCTATCAACATGCAGCGGTCCATATTCCCACGGA
CATCTATGAGGGCTCAACCATAGTGTTAAACGAACTCAACTGGACAAGTGCCTTAGATGAAGTTTTCAAA
AGAAATCGAGATGAAGACCCTACATTGCTGTGGCAAGTGTTTGGCAGCGCCACCGGCCTGGCCCGATATT
ATCCAGCTTCTCCGTGGGTGGATAACAGCAGAACTCCAAACAAGATCGATCTCTACGATGTACGCAGAAG
ACCATGGTACATCCAGGGAGCTGCATCCCCCAAAGACATGCTCATTCTGGTGGACGTGAGTGGAAGTGTG
AGCGGATTGACTCTGAAACTCATCCGGACATCTGTCTCTGAGATGTTAGAAACCCTTTCCGATGATGATT
TCGTGAATGTAGCTTCATTTAACAGCAATGCTCAGGATGTGAGTTGTTTCCAGCACCTGGTTCAAGCGAA
TGTAAGGAACAAGAAGGTGCTGAAGGATGCGGTGAATAACATCACAGCAAAGGGGATAACAGATTACAAG
AAAGGCTTTAGCTTCGCGTTTGAACAGCTACTTAATTATAATGTTTCCAGAGCCAATTGTAATAAGATCA
TCATGTTATTCACGGATGGAGGAGAAGAGAGAGCCCAGGAGATATTTGCCAAGTACAATAAAGACAAAAA
AGTCCGCGTGTTTACATTTTCTGTTGGTCAACATAATTATGACAGAGGACCTATTCAGTGGATGGCTTGT
GAAAACAAAGGTTATTATTATGAGATTCCCTCTATTGGTGCAATAAGAATCAATACTCAGGAATATCTAG
ATGTTCTGGGAAGACCAATGGTTTTAGCCGGGGACAAAGCAAAGCAAGTCCAGTGGACAAATGTGTATTT
GGATGCTCTGGAGCTGGGACTTGTCATTACTGGAACTCTACCGGTCTTCAACGTCACTGGCCAGTCTGAA
AATAAGACTAACTTGAAGAACCAGTTGATTCTTGGTGTGATGGGCGTTGATGTGTCTCTGGAAGATATTA
AGAGATTGACACCACGTTTTACACTGTGCCCCAACGGTTACTATTTTGCAATCGATCCTAATGGTTATGT
CTTACTGCATCCAAATCTTCAGCCAAAGAACCCCAAATCTCAGGAGCCGGTCACACTGGATTTTCTCGAT
GCTGAGTTAGAGAATTGGAGATACTACGAGAGCTCCCTGGAGCCCTACCCTGACGATATTAAAGTGGAGA
TTCGAAATAAAATGATAGACGGAGAAAGTGGAGAAAAAACATTCAGAACTCTGGTCAAATCTCAAGATGA
GAGATATATTGACAAAGGAAATCGAACATACACATGGACACCTGTCAATGGCACAGATTACAGTTTGGCC
TTGGTATTGCCAACCTACAGTTTTTACTATATAAAAGCCAAAATAGAAGAGACAATAACTCAGGCCAGAT
CAAAAAAGGGGAAAATGAAGGATTCAGAAACCCTGAAGCCAGACAATTTTGAAGAATCTGGCTACACTTT
CATAGCACCAAGGGAATACTGCAATGACCTGAAACCTTCAGATAATAACACTGAATTTCTTTTAAATTTC
AATGAATTTATTGATAGGAAAACTCCAAACAACCCTTCCTGTAATACAGATTTGATTAATAGAATCTTGC
TGGATGCGGGTTTTACAAATGAACTTGTCCAAAATTATTGGAGTAAACAGAAAAATATCAAAGGAGTGAA
GGCACGCTTTGTGGTGACTGATGGCGGAATTACAAGAGTTTACCCCAAAGAGGCTGGAGAAAACTGGCAA
GAGAACCCAGAGACGTATGAGGACAGCTTCTACAAACGGAGCCTAGATAACGATAACTACGTTTTCACTG
CGCCCTACTTCAACAAAAGTGGACCTGGTGCCTATGAATCTGGAATTATGGTAAGCAAAGCTGTAGAACT
GTACATCCAAGGAAAACTTCTTAAGCCTGCAGTTGTGGGAATTAAAATTGACGTAAACTCCTGGATAGAA
AATTTTACCAAAACTTCAATCAGGGATCCGTGTGCTGGTCCAGTTTGTGACTGCAAAAGAAACAGTGATG
TAATGGACTGTGTCATTCTAGATGATGGTGGATTTCTTCTGATGGCCAATCATGATGATTACACTAATCA
GATTGGACGTTTTTTTGGAGAGATTGACCCGAGCATGATGAGACACCTGGTTAATATATCACTTTATGCA
TTCAATAAATCATATGACTATCAGTCTGTGTGTGATCCAGGGGCAGCACCAAAGCAAGGAGCAGGACATC
GCTCAGCCTATGTGCCATCAATTACAGACATACTCCAGATTGGCTGGTGGGCCACTGCTGCCGCCTGGTC
TATTCTCCAGCAGCTACTCTTGAGTTTGACATTTCCACGGCTCCTTGAGGCAGTTGAAATGGAAGAGGAT
GACTTCACAGCTTCCCTGTCTAAGCAGAGCTGCATCACAGAACAAACTCAGTACTTCTTCAAGAACGATA
CTAAATCATTCAGTGGTTTACTGGACTGTGGAAACTGTTCCAGGATCTTTCATGTTGAGAAGCTTATGAA
CACCAACCTAGTGTTCATAATGGTGGAGAGCAAGGGAACATGTCCGTGTGACACGCGGCTGCTCATGCAA
GCAGAACAGACTTCTGATGGTCCAGATCCTTGCGACATGGTTAAGCAGCCCAGATACCGAAAAGGACCTG
ATGTCTGCTTTGATAACAATGTGCTGGAGGATTATACCGACTGTGGTGGTGTTTCTGGATTAAACCCTTC
CTTATGGTCTATCTTTGGACTCCAATTTATACTCCTTTGGCTGGTATCTGGCAGCAGACACTATCTATGG
TGACCCTCTAAACCCATGATCTGCAACTTAATTCCATGCCCTGCCAAAACATGAGCCCTCAGTTACATTA
AAATAGAGCCCGTTGAAGAAGCTCCACAGAACCTTAGCTGGGCCTCTACCCTGATGTAACTGTGAGGCTT
AGATTCCTGACCATCGCTGGCTGCATGTCAGGGTGTTGGAAACTGAAACTCGTGTGAACATGCTGCATCA
TCTGTGTCCAACATCAAAGCAAAGCTCTACTCATTCTCTGTGGGAGGTTTGGGAGTTCGCTGTTGCACTG
TTGGAGATTACGTGGAAAAGGCTCCCCCACGCAGGCCTTATGAAAAGAAGCAGTCTTGACTTTGACCTAG
CATTTCAACCTGCTGCAGTTTTACCAAGCCGAATTCCTGCAGCCCGGGGGATCCACTAGATCCATCACAC
TGGCGGCCGCTCGAGTCTAGAGGGCCCGTTTAAACCCGCTGATCAGCCTCGACTGTGCCTTCTAGTTGCC
AGCCATCTGTTGTTTGCCCCTCCCCCGTGCCTTCCTTGACCCTGGAAGGTGCCACTCCCACTGTCCTTTC
CTAATAAAATGAGGAAATTGCATCGCATTGTCTGAGTAGGTGTCATTCTATTCTGGGGGGTGGGGTGGGG
CAGGACAGCAAGGGGGAGGATTGGGAAGACAATAGCAGGCATGCTGGGGATGCGGTGGGCTCTATGGCTT
CTGAGGCGGAAAGAACCAGCTGGGGCTCTAGGGGGTATCCCC
[124 nt withheld, positions 8303-8426]
C
[91 nt withheld, positions 8428-8518]
A
[49 nt withheld, positions 8520-8568]
CCTTTGACGTTGGAGTCCACGTTCTTT
[37 nt withheld, positions 8596-8632]
ACCCTATCTCGGTCTATTCTTTTGATTTATAAGGGATTTTGCCGATTTCGGCCTATTGGTTAAAAAATGA
GCTGATTTAACAAAAATTTAACGCGAATTAATTCTGTGGAATGTGTGT
Features (pLannotate 1.2.2; 22 found; start..end, strand, type, name):
    372..419     +  promoter       EM7 promoter: synthetic bacterial promoter&nbsp
    438..812     +  CDS            BleoR: antibiotic-binding protein; Sh ble from Streptoalloteichus hindustanus; confers resistance to bleomycin, phleomycin, and Zeocin™
    822..947     +  CDS            ble (fragment): BLE_KLEPN - Experimental evidence at protein level: Swiss-Prot protein existence level 1. Binding protein with a strong affinity to the bleomycin family of antibiotics. Binds to CL990; an antimitotic-antibiotic compound. From Klebsiella pneumoniae.
    942..1063    +  polyA_signal   SV40 poly(A) signal: SV40 polyadenylation signal
   1136..1152    -  protein_bind   lac operator: The lac repressor binds to the lac operator to inhibit transcription in E. coli. This inhibition can be relieved by adding lactose or isopropyl-β-D-thiogalactopyranoside (IPTG). lac repressor encoded by lacI
   1160..1190    -  promoter       lac promoter: promoter for the E. coli lac operon
   1205..1226    -  protein_bind   CAP binding site: CAP binding activates transcription in the presence of cAMP. E. coli catabolite activator protein
   1239..1331    -  CDS            lacI (fragment): lac repressor; lacI; The lac repressor binds to the lac operator to inhibit transcription in E. coli. This inhibition can be relieved by adding lactose or isopropyl-β-D-thiogalactopyranoside (IPTG).
   1514..2102    -  rep_origin     ori: high-copy-number ColE1/pMB1/pBR322/pUC origin of replication
   2273..3133    -  CDS            AmpR: β-lactamase; bla; confers resistance to ampicillin, carbenicillin, and related antibiotics
   3134..3238    -  promoter       AmpR promoter: bla
   3297..3349    -  misc_feature   bom (fragment): basis of mobility region from pBR322
   3504..3883    +  enhancer       CMV enhancer: human cytomegalovirus immediate early enhancer
   3884..4087    +  promoter       CMV promoter: human cytomegalovirus (CMV) immediate early promoter
   4083..4116    +  LTR            5' LTR (truncated) (fragment): truncated 5' long terminal repeat (LTR) from HIV-1
   4132..4150    +  promoter       T7 promoter: promoter for bacteriophage T7 RNA polymerase
   4249..7560    +  CDS            Cacna2d1: CA2D1_RAT - Also known as Cacnl2a, Cchl2a. Experimental evidence at protein level: Swiss-Prot protein existence level 1. The alpha-2/delta subunit of voltage-dependent calcium channels regulates calcium current density and activation/inactivation kinetics of the calcium channel. Plays an important role in excitation- contraction coupling (By similarity). From Rattus norvegicus (Rat).
   7940..7969    -  misc_feature   MCS (fragment): pBluescript multiple cloning site
   8033..8257    +  polyA_signal   bGH poly(A) signal: bovine growth hormone polyadenylation signal
   8261..8282    +  promoter       SV40 promoter (fragment): SV40 enhancer and early promoter
   8303..8731    +  rep_origin     f1 ori (sequence partly withheld): f1 bacteriophage origin of replication; arrow indicates direction of (+) strand synthesis
   8745..324     +  promoter       SV40 promoter (across the origin): SV40 enhancer and early promoter
