[The description below was written by a language model from this plasmid's Addgene catalogue record and pLannotate feature annotations shown in this document.]
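Description:
cacna2d1 BBS pcDNA3 is a mammalian expression plasmid of about 8.75 kb for producing the rat alpha2delta-1 auxiliary subunit of voltage-gated calcium channels (Cacna2d1) carrying a single bungarotoxin binding site (BBS) motif, which the record places after amino acid 549. The catalogue lists the backbone as pcDNA3. It is maintained in E. coli at high copy through a ColE1/pUC-type origin with ampicillin selection (AmpR, β-lactamase), and an f1 origin is also present. The sequenced record differs from classic pcDNA3 in one respect. The cassette driven by the SV40 early promoter contains an EM7 bacterial promoter and the Sh ble (BleoR) gene followed by an SV40 polyadenylation signal, not a neomycin marker. This arrangement would confer Zeocin/bleomycin-family resistance in both bacteria and mammalian cells and resembles a Zeo-type pcDNA3.1 derivative, although the catalogue does not comment on the difference.

The Cacna2d1 open reading frame of roughly 3.3 kb sits downstream of the human CMV immediate-early enhancer and promoter and is terminated by the bovine growth hormone polyadenylation signal. A T7 promoter lies between the CMV promoter and the insert. A fragment of a pBluescript multiple cloning site after the coding sequence probably remains from subcloning, and the 5′ cloning site is recorded as unknown. The BBS is not annotated separately in the feature table. Such a motif is a short peptide that binds α-bungarotoxin, so labelled toxin can be used to detect tagged protein exposed at the cell surface. This fits the associated work on Rab11-dependent recycling and trafficking of calcium channels mediated by alpha2delta-1.
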