Addgene plasmid #206106: cacna2d1 BBS pcDNA3
Purpose: expression of rat alpha2delta-1 calcium channel auxillary subunit with a single Bungarotoxin Binding Site motif inserted after aa549HA
Depositing lab: Annette Dolphin. Depositing organization: University College London. Publication: Rab11-dependent recycling of calcium channels is mediated by auxiliary subunit alpha(2)delta-1 but not alpha(2)delta-3. Meyer JO, Dolphin AC. Sci Rep. 2021 May 13;11(1):10256. doi: 10.1038/s41598-021-89820-1. PubMed 33986433.
Backbone
  Vector backbone: pcDNA3
  Backbone manufacturer: Invitrogen Life Technologies
  Backbone size w/o insert (bp): 5446
  Vector type: Mammalian Expression
Growth in bacteria
  Bacterial resistance: Ampicillin, 100 μg/mL
  Growth temperature: 37°C
  Growth strain: DH5alpha
  Copy number: High Copy
Gene/Insert
  Gene/Insert name: cacna2d1 (alt name: alpha2delta-1)
  Species: R. norvegicus (rat)
  Entrez Gene: Cacna2d1 (a.k.a. CCHLA2, Cacna2, DHSCCA)
  Promoter: CMV
  Cloning method: Restriction Enzyme; 5′ cloning site unknown (unknown if destroyed)
  Sequencing primers: 5′ CTGGCTAACTAGAGAACC; 3′ GCATTTAGGTGACACTATAG
Resource information
  A portion of this plasmid was derived from a plasmid made by: Kevin Campbell
Terms and licenses: Academic/Nonprofit Terms; Industry Terms: Not Available to Industry
How to cite: cacna2d1 BBS pcDNA3 was a gift from Annette Dolphin (Addgene plasmid # 206106 ; http://n2t.net/addgene:206106 ; RRID:Addgene_206106)
